>Addgene plasmid #81214 | pHU6_Ch5_155183064-gRNA-for | depositor full sequence | sequence record 158319 | pHU6_Ch5_155183064-gRNA-for sequence 2190 bps
TCGATCGTGGCTGGCTCGAAGATACCTGCAAGAATGTCATTGCGCTGCCATTCTCCAAATTGCAGTTCGC
GCTTAGCTGGATAACGCCACGGAATGATGTCGTCGTGCACAACAATGGTGACTTCTACAGCGCGGAGAAT
CTCGCTCTCTCCAGGGGAAGCCGAAGTTTCCAAAAGGTCGTTGATCAAAGCTCGCCGCGTTGTTTCATCA
AGCCTTACGGTCACCGTAACCAGCAAATCAATATCACTGTGTGGCTTCAGGCCGCCATCCACTGCGGAGC
CGTACAAATGTACGGCCAGCAACGTCGGTTCGAGATGGCGCTCGATGACGCCAACTACCTCTGATAGTTG
AGTCGATACTTCGGCGATCACCGCTTCCCTCATACTCTTCCTTTTTCAATATTATTGAAGCATTTATCAG
GGTTATTGTCTCATGAGCGGATACATATTTGAATGTATTTAGAAAAATAAACAAATATGGGTTCCGCGCA
CATTTCCCCGAAAAGTGCCACCTGACGTCGCTAGCTGTACAAAAAAGCAGGCTTTAAAGGAACCAATTCA
TTCGACTGGATCCAAGGTCGGGCAGGAAGAGGGCCTATTTCCCATGATTCCTTCATATTTGCATATACGA
TACAAGGCTGTTAGAGAGATAATTAGAATTAATTTGACTGTAAACACAAAGATATTAGTACAAAATACGT
GACGTAGAAAGTAATAATTTCTTGGGTAGTTTGCAGTTTTAAAATTATGTTTTAAAATGGACTATCATAT
GCTTACCGTAACTTGAAAGTATTTCGATTTCTTGGCTTTATATATCTTGTGGAAAGGACGAAACACCGGA
ACTCATGTGATTAACTGGTTTTAGAGCTAGAAATAGCAAGTTAAAATAAGGCTAGTCCGTTATCAACTTG
AAAAAGTGGCACCGAGTCGGTGCTTTTTTTTCTCGAGGTACCTCTCTACATATGACATGTGAGCAAAAGG
CCAGCAAAAGGCCAGGAACCGTAAAAAGGCCGCGTTGCTGGCGTTTTTCCATAGGCTCCGCCCCCCTGAC
GAGCATCACAAAAATCGACGCTCAAGTCAGAGGTGGCGAAACCCGACAGGACTATAAAGATACCAGGCGT
TTCCCCCTGGAAGCTCCCTCGTGCGCTCTCCTGTTCCGACCCTGCCGCTTACCGGATACCTGTCCGCCTT
TCTCCCTTCGGGAAGCGTGGCGCTTTCTCATAGCTCACGCTGTAGGTATCTCAGTTCGGTGTAGGTCGTT
CGCTCCAAGCTGGGCTGTGTGCACGAACCCCCCGTTCAGCCCGACCGCTGCGCCTTATCCGGTAACTATC
GTCTTGAGTCCAACCCGGTAAGACACGACTTATCGCCACTGGCAGCAGCCACTGGTAACAGGATTAGCAG
AGCGAGGTATGTAGGCGGTGCTACAGAGTTCTTGAAGTGGTGGCCTAACTACGGCTACACTAGAAGAACA
GTATTTGGTATCTGCGCTCTGCTGAAGCCAGTTACCTTCGGAAAAAGAGTTGGTAGCTCTTGATCCGGCA
AACAAACCACCGCTGGTAGCGGTGGTTTTTTTGTTTGCAAGCAGCAGATTACGCGCAGAAAAAAAGGATC
TCAAGAAGATCCTTTGATCTTTTCTACGGGGTCTGACGCTCAGTGGAACGAAAACTCACGTTAAGGGATT
TTGGTCATGAGATTATCAAAAAGGATCTTCACCTAGATCCTTTTAAATTAAAAATGAAGTTTTAAATCAA
TCTAAAGTATATATGAGTAAACTTGGTCTGACAGTTTGCCGACTACCTTGGTGATCTCGCCTTTCACGTA
GTGGACAAATTCTTCCAACTGATCTGCGCGCGAGGCCAAGCGATCTTCTTCTTGTCCAAGATAAGCCTGT
CTAGCTTCAAGTATGACGGGCTGATACTGGGCCGGCAGGCGCTCCATTGCCCAGTCGGCAGCGACATCCT
TCGGCGCGATTTTGCCGGTTACTGCGCTGTACCAAATGCGGGACAACGTAAGCACTACATTTCGCTCATC
GCCAGCCCAGTCGGGCGGCGAGTTCCATAGCGTTAAGGTTTCATTTAGCGCCTCAAATAGATCCTGTTCA
GGAACCGGATCAAAGAGTTCCTCCGCCGCTGGACCTACCAAGGCAACGCTATGTTCTCTTGCTTTTGTCA
GCAAGATAGCCAGATCAATG
Features (pLannotate 1.2.2; 6 found; start..end, strand, type, name):
    384..475     -  promoter       AmpR promoter: bla
    526..543     +  protein_bind   attB1 (fragment): mutant version of attB; recombination site for the Gateway® BP reaction BP Clonase™
    589..829     +  promoter       U6 promoter: RNA polymerase III promoter for human U6 snRNA
    858..933     +  misc_RNA       gRNA scaffold: guide RNA scaffold for the Streptococcus pyogenes CRISPR/Cas9 system
   1026..1614    -  rep_origin     ori: high-copy-number ColE1/pMB1/pBR322/pUC origin of replication
   1785..383     -  CDS            aadA (across the origin): S3AD_ECOLX - Experimental evidence at protein level: Swiss-Prot protein existence level 1. Mediates bacterial resistance to the antibiotics streptomycin and spectinomycin. From Escherichia coli.
