[The description below was written by a language model from this plasmid's Addgene catalogue record and pLannotate feature annotations shown in this document.]
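Description:
pHU6_Ch5_155183064-gRNA-for is a compact (about 2.2 kb) mammalian guide RNA expression plasmid built on the pHU6 (pHu6-gRNA-NT1_SpecR) backbone. It is maintained in E. coli through a high-copy ColE1/pUC-type origin of replication and selected with spectinomycin. Resistance comes from an aadA aminoglycoside adenylyltransferase gene, which spans the numbering origin of the circular sequence and lies directly downstream of a bla (AmpR) promoter on the same strand, so that promoter evidently drives it. A short fragment of a Gateway attB1 site sits upstream of the expression cassette and appears to be a cloning remnant rather than a functional element. The plasmid carries no mammalian selection marker or reporter, so it is suited to transient co-transfection.

The payload is a single RNA polymerase III transcription unit. The human U6 snRNA promoter is followed by a short gap that accommodates the target-specific spacer, then the Streptococcus pyogenes Cas9 guide RNA scaffold. According to the record, the guide is directed at a pseudo-gix site on human chromosome 5 (around position 155183064–155183141), and specifically at the 3' region of that site as carried in the pCALNL_Ch5 reporter plasmid; the "for" in the name presumably denotes the guide's orientation, though the record does not define it.

The construct comes from work on a programmable Cas9–serine recombinase fusion protein that acts on DNA in mammalian cells. In that setting, guides such as this one position the Cas9-recombinase fusion next to gix-like sequences so that recombination can be detected with the reporter. The fusion protein and the reporter are supplied on separate plasmids.
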