Addgene plasmid #81214: pHU6_Ch5_155183064-gRNA-for
Purpose: pHu6-gRNA-NT1_SpecR backbone, gRNA for targeting the 3' region of pCALNL_Ch5 reporter
Depositing lab: David Liu. Depositing organization: Harvard University. Publication: A programmable Cas9-serine recombinase fusion protein that operates on DNA sequences in mammalian cells. Chaikind B, Bessen JL, Thompson DB, Hu JH, Liu DR. Nucleic Acids Res. 2016 Aug 11. pii: gkw707. 10.1093/nar/gkw707 PubMed 27515511.
Backbone
  Vector backbone: pHU6
  Backbone size w/o insert (bp): 2200
  Total vector size (bp): 2200
  Vector type: Mammalian Expression
Growth in bacteria
  Bacterial resistance: Spectinomycin, 50 μg/mL
  Growth temperature: 37°C
  Growth strain: DH5alpha
  Copy number: High Copy
Gene/Insert
  Gene/Insert name: hU6 expression of gRNA
  gRNA/shRNA sequence: Ch5 psuedo gix site at 155183064-155183141
  Species: H. sapiens (human)
  Promoter: U6
  Cloning method: Unknown
  Sequencing primers: 5′ AAAAAAAGCACCGACTCGGTG
Terms and licenses: Academic/Nonprofit Terms; Industry Terms: Not Available to Industry
How to cite: pHU6_Ch5_155183064-gRNA-for was a gift from David Liu (Addgene plasmid # 81214 ; http://n2t.net/addgene:81214 ; RRID:Addgene_81214)
