>Addgene plasmid #81214 | pHU6_Ch5_155183064-gRNA-for | addgene partial sequence | sequence record 163269 | hU6-F 5'-GAGGGCCTATTTCCCATGATT-3'
AGGCTGTTAGAGAGATAATTAGAATTAATTTGACTGTAAACACAAAGATATTAGTACAAAATACGTGACG
TAGAAAGTAATAATTTCTTGGGTAGTTTGCAGTTTTAAAATTATGTTTTAAAATGGACTATCATATGCTT
ACCGTAACTTGAAAGTATTTCGATTTCTTGGCTTTATATATCTTGTGGAAAGGACGAAACACCGGAACTC
ATGTGATTAACTGGTTTTAGAGCTAGAAATAGCAAGTTAAAATAAGGCTAGTCCGTTATCAACTTGAAAA
AGTGGCACCGAGTCGGTGCTTTTTTTTCTCGAGGTACCTCTCTACATATGACATGTGAGCAAAAGGCCAG
CAAAAGGCCAGGAACCGTAAAAAGGCCGCGTTGCTGGCGTTTTTCCATAGGCTCCGCCCCCCTGACGAGC
ATCACAAAAATCGACGCTCAAGTCAGAGGTGGCGAAACCCGACAGGACTATAAAGATACCAGGCGTTTCC
CCCTGGAAGCTCCCTCGTGCGCTCTCCTGTTCCGACCCTGCCGCTTACCGGATACCTGTCCGCCTTTCTC
CCTTCGGGAAGCGTGGCGCTTTCTCATAGCTCACGCTGTAGGTATCTCAGTTCGGTGTAGGTCGTTCGCT
CCAAGCTGGGCTGTGTGCACGAACCCCCCGTTCAGCCCGACCGCTGCGCCTTATCCGGTAACTATCGTCT
TGAGTCCAACCCGGTAAGACACGACTTATCGCCACTGGCAGCAGCCACTGGTAACAGGATTAGCAGAGCG
AGGTATGTAGGCGGTGCTACAGAGTTCTTGAAGTGGTGGCCTAACTACGGCTACACTAGAAGAACAGTAT
TTGGTATCTGCGCTCTGCTGAA
