>Addgene plasmid #81214 | pHU6_Ch5_155183064-gRNA-for | addgene partial sequence | sequence record 163270 | StrepPyoCas9-5UTR-F 5'-CGGTGCCACTTTTTCAAGTTG-3'
ACTTGCTATTTCTAGCTCTAAAACCAGTTAATCACATGAGTTCCGGTGTTTCGTCCTTTCCACAAGATAT
ATAAAGCCAAGAAATCGAAATACTTTCAAGTTACGGTAAGCATATGATAGTCCATTTTAAAACATAATTT
TAAAACTGCAAACTACCCAAGAAATTATTACTTTCTACGTCACGTATTTTGTACTAATATCTTTGTGTTT
ACAGTCAAATTAATTCTAATTATCTCTCTAACAGCCTTGTATCGTATATGCAAATATGAAGGAATCATGG
GAAATAGGCCCTCTTCCTGCCCGACCTTGGATCCAGTCGAATGAATTGGTTCCTTTAAAGCCTGCTTTTT
TGTACAGCTAGCGACGTCAGGTGGCACTTTTCGGGGAAATGTGCGCGGAACCCATATTTGTTTATTTTTC
TAAATACATTCAAATATGTATCCGCTCATGAGACAATAACCCTGATAAATGCTTCAATAATATTGAAAAA
GGAAGAGTATGAGGGAAGCGGTGATCGCCGAAGTATCGACTCAACTATCAGAGGTAGTTGGCGTCATCGA
GCGCCATCTCGAACCGACGTTGCTGGCCGTACATTTGTACGGCTCCGCAGTGGATGGCGGCCTGAAGCCA
CACAGTGATATTGATTTGCTGGTTACGGTGACCGTAAGGCTTGATGAAACAACGCGGCGAGCTTTGATCA
ACGACCTTTTGGAAACTTCGGCTTCCCCTGGAGAGAGCGAGATTCTCCGCGCTGTAGAAGTCACCATTGT
